>Addgene plasmid #227563 | pEPHS1CB0017 | addgene full sequence | sequence record 455275 | Addgene NGS Result
ACCGCTGTTGAGATCCAGTTCGATGTAACCCACTCGTGCACCCAACTGATCTTCAGCATCTTTTACTTTC
ACCAGCGTTTCTGGGTGAGCAAAAACAGGAAGGCAAAATGCCGCAAAAAAGGGAATAAGGGCGACACGGA
AATGTTGAATACTCATACTCTTCCTTTTTCAATATTATTGAAGCATTTATCAAGGTTATTGTCTCATGAG
CGGATACATATTTGAATGTATTTAGAAAAATAAACAAATAGGGGTTCCGCGCACGAATTGGCCAGCGCTG
CCATTTTTGGGGTGAGGCCGTTCGCGGCCGAGGGGCGCAGCCCCTGGGGGGATGGGAGGCCCGCGTTAGC
GGGCCGGGAGGGTTCGAGAAGGGGGGGCACCCCCCTTCGGCGTGCGCGGTCACGCGCACAGGGCGCAGCC
CTGGTTAAAAACAAGGTTTATAAATATTGGTTTAAAAGCAGGTTAAAAGACAGGTTAGCGGTGGCCGAAA
AACGGGCGGAAACCCTTGCAAATGCTGGATTTTCTGCCTGTGGACAGCCCCTCAAATGTCAATAGGTGCG
CCCCTCATCTGTCAGCACTCTGCCCCTCAAGTGTCAAGGATCGCGCCCCTCATCTGTCAGTAGTCGCGCC
CCTCAAGTGTCAATACCGCAGGGCACTTATCCCCAGGCTTGTCCACATCATCTGTGGGAAACTCGCGTAA
AATCAGGCGTTTTCGCCGATTTGCGAGGCTGGCCAGCTCCACGTCGCCGGCCGAAATCGAGCCTGCCCCT
CATCTGTCAACGCCGCGCCGGGTGAGTCGGCCCCTCAAGTGTCAACGTCCGCCCCTCATCTGTCAGTGAG
GGCCAAGTTTTCCGCGAGGTATCCACAACGCCGGCGGCCGCGGTGTCTCGCACACGGCTTCGACGGCGTT
TCTGGCGCGTTTGCAGGGCCATAGACGGCCGCCAGCCCAGCGGCGAGGGCAACCAGCCCGGTGAGCGTCG
CAAAGGAGATCCTGATCTGACTGATGGGCTGCCTGTATCGAGTGGTGATTTTGTGCCGAGCTGCCGGTCG
GGGAGCTGTTGGCTGGCTGGTGGCAGGATATATTGTGGTGTAAACAAATTGACGCTTAGACAACTTAATA
ACACATTGCGGACGTTTTTAATGTACTGGGGTGGATGCAGTGGGCCCCACTCTGTGAAGACAATGCCGAA
TTCGGATCCGGAGGTCAACATGGTGGAGCACGACACTCTGGTCTACTCCAAAAATGTCAAAGATACAGTC
TCAGAAGATCAAAGGGCTATTGAGACTTTTCAACAAAGGATAATTTCGGGAAACCTCCTCGGATTCCATT
GCCCAGCTATCTGTCACTTCATCGAAAGGACAGTAGAAAAGGAAGGTGGCTCCTACAAATGCCATCATTG
CGATAAAGGAAAGGCTATCATTCAAGATCTCTCTGCCGACAGTGGTCCCAAAGATGGACCCCCACCCACG
AGGAGCATCGTGGAAAAAGAAGAGGTTCCAACCACGTCTACAAAGCAAGTGGATTGATGTGACATCTCCA
CTGACGTAAGGGATGACGCACAATCCCACTATCCTTCGCAAGACCCTTCCTCTATATAAGGAAGTTCATT
TCATTTGGAGAGGACACGCTCGAGTATAAGAGCTCATTTTTACAACAATTACCAACAACAACAAACAACA
AACAACATTACAATTACATTTACAATTATCGATACAATGTGGAAATTAAAAATTGGTGAAAAAAATGGAA
AGCTGGAAATTGGTGACGGAAATGGCGATGAATATTTGTATAGTACCAACAATTTCGTAGGGAGACAAAC
ATGGGAGTTTGATCCAAGTGCAGGCACACAGGAAGAACGTGACCAAATCGAAAGGATTCGAGAGCAATTC
TTGAACAATAAGAAGAAACTCGATATCCATTGTTGTGGTGACTTGCTCATGCGAACCCAGCTTATCAAGG
AAAGCCAGATTGATCTTACTAGCGAACTTCTAGTGAGACTCAAAGATGAAGAAGATGTTAACTATGAAGC
TGTGACAATGGCGGTAAAAAAAGCGGTCCTCTTGAACCGTGCAATTCAAGCTTGGGACGGTCATTGGCCA
GCTGAAAATGCCGGTCCCCTTTTTTTTACCCCTCCTCTGATAATTGCCTTGTACATTAGTGGTACAGTGG
ATACAATTTTAACAAAAGAACACCAAAAGGAGATGATTCGCTACATGTACATCCATCAGAATGAAGATGG
AGGATGGGGATTCTATATATCGGGGAAAAGCACGATGATTGGAAGTGCATTGAACTATGTGGCTCTAAGA
CTTCTTGGAGAAGCTTCACCAACTGATGATGATGACATTGGTGCTCTTGCTAGAGGCCATAAATGGATAT
TTGATCACGGCGGTGCTACATCCATCCCTTCATGGGGCAAGGTTTATCTCGCGGTGCTTGGGGTATATGA
ATGGGAAGGCTGCAATCCTCTGCCTCCTGAATTTTGGCTATTTCCTTCCTTTTTGCCTTATCATCCAGCA
AAAATGTGGTGTTACTGTAGAACGACATACATGCCGATGTCACACTTGTATGGTAAAAGCTACCATGGGC
CTATTACTGATCTTGTTTTGTCTTTAAGAAAAGAGATTCACACCCTTCCTTACCACCAGATTAACTGGAA
CAAACAACGACATAATTGTTGTAAGTTGGATCTATACTACCCTCATTCTTCCATACAAGATATGTTATGG
GATAGTCTGCACTATTTTTGTGAACCACTTGTCAAAAAATGGCCCTTGAATAAGCTAAGAGAGAAGGGAC
TCAAAAGAGTGGTTGACCTAATGCGTTATGGATCCGAAGAAGGACGTTACATAGGCATGGGTTGTGTTGA
AAAGGCTTTACAAATGATGTGTTTTTATGCCGAGGATCCAAATGGGATTGACTTCAAACACCACCTGGCT
AGAGTCCCTGATTACTTGTGGCTGGCAGAAGATGGTATGAAGATGCAAAGTTTCGGTAGTCAGTTATGGG
ATTGCACTCTTGTAACTCAAGCAATTATGGCCAGTAATATGGTTGATGAGTATGGAGATTCACTCAAAAA
AGCCCACTTTTACTTAAAACAGTCACAGATTAAAGAGAACCCTAAAGGCGATTTCACAAAAATGTGTCGT
TTATTCACGAAAGGGGCATGGACTTTCTCTGATCAAGACCAAGGATGGGTTGTATCAGATTGCACTGCAG
AAGCTTTGATTTGTTTATTGGCATTGTCACAAATGCCACAAGATATTGCGGGCGAAAAGGCTGAAGTTGA
TAGATTATATGATGCTGTGAATGTCCTCCTTTACCTACAAAGTCCTGAAAGTGGTGGTTTCGCTATTTGG
GAGCCACCAGTTCCAAAACCATATTTACAGATGTTGAACCCTTCAGAACTTTTTGCAGACATAGTGGTTG
AGAAAGAGCATGTTGAATGTACTGGATCCATAATCCAAGCATTGAATTCATTCAAAAATCTGCACCCACG
ACACCGTGAGAAAGAAATAGAAGCTGCTATCGAGAAAGGCATACGTTTTTTGGAAAACAAACAACAAAAT
GATGGTTCATGGTACGGTTATTGGGGTATTTGTTTTCTCTATGGCACATTTTTTGTGCTGCAAGGTTTAG
TATCATGCGGGAAAACATATGAAAATAGTGAAACCGTTCGAAAAGCTGTCAATTTTTTGCTCTCAACACA
GAATTCAGAAGGTGGTTGGGGAGAGAGTTTTGAGTCATGCCCTCAAGAGAAATTCATACCTTTGGAAGGA
AATAGAACAAATTTGGTGCAAACTTCATGGGCCATGCTTGGACTTCTCTATGGTGGACAGGTTGAAAGGG
ATGTAACACCGTTACACAAGGCAGCAAAATTGCTCATTAATGGACAATTGGATAATGGAGATTTTCCTCA
ACAGGAAATAACGGGAGTGTACATGAAAAACTGCATGTTACATTATCCAGAATATAGGAACACTTTTCCG
TTATGGGCGTTAGGAGAATACCGCAACCGTGTTTGGTTGCCAAAGCAACAAGTCGGTTCGTAAGTCGACC
GGCTGCTAACAAAGCCCGAGCTTCTCTAGCTAGAGTCGATCGACAAGCTCGAGTTTCTCCATAATAATGT
GTGAGTAGTTCCCAGATAAGGGAATTAGGGTTCCTATAGGGTTTCGCTCATGTGTTGAGCATATAAGAAA
CCCTTAGTATGTATTTGTATTTGTAAAATACTTCTATCAATAAAATTTCTAATTCCTAAAACCAAAATCC
AGTACTAAAATCCAGATCGCTGCAATTGTCTTCTGCACGAAGTGGTTTAAACTATCAGTGTTTGACAGGA
TATATTGGCGGGTAAACCTAAGAGAAAAGAGCGTTTATTAGAATAATCGGATATTTAAAAGGGCGTGAAA
AGGTTTATCCGTTCGTCCATTTGTATGTGCATGCCAACCACAGGGTTCCCCAGATCAGGCGCTGGCTGCT
GAACCCCCAGCCGGAACTGACCCCACAAGGCCCTAGCGTTTGCAATGCACCAGGTCATCATTGACCCAGG
CGTGTTCCACCAGGCCGCTGCCTCGCAACTCTTCGCAGGCTTCGCCGACCTGCTCGCGCCACTTCTTCAC
GCGGGTGGAATCCGATCCGCACATGAGGCGGAAGGTTTCCAGCTTGAGCGGGTACGGCTCCCGGTGCGAG
CTGAAATAGTCGAACATCCGTCGGGCCGTCGGCGACAGCTTGCGGTACTTCTCCCATATGAATTTCGTGT
AGTGGTCGCCAGCAAACAGCACGACGATTTCCTCGTCGATCAGGACCTGGCAACGGGACGTTTTCTTGCC
ACGGTCCAGGACGCGGAAGCGGTGCAGCAGCGACACCGATTCCAGGTGCCCAACGCGGTCGGACGTGAAG
CCCATCGCCGTCGCCTGTAGGCGCGACAGGCATTCCTCGGCCTTCGTGTAATACCGGCCATTGATCGACC
AGCCCAGGTCCTGGCAAAGCTCGTAGAACGTGAAGGTGATCGGCTCGCCGATAGGGGTGCGCTTCGCGTA
CTCCAACACCTGCTGCCACACCAGTTCGTCATCGTCGGCCCGCAGCTCGACGCCGGTGTAGGTGATCTTC
ACGTCCTTGTTGACGTGGAAAATGACCTTGTTTTGCAGCGCCTCGCGCGGGATTTTCTTGTTGCGCGTGG
TGAACAGGGCAGAGCGGGCCGTGTCGTTTGGCATCGCTCGCATCGTGTCCGGCCACGGCGCAATATCGAA
CAAGGAAAGCTGCATTTCCTTGATCTGCTGCTTCGTGTGTTTCAGCAACGCGGCCTGCTTGGCCTCGCTG
ACCTGTTTTGCCAGGTCCTCGCCGGCGGTTTTTCGCTTCTTGGTCGTCATAGTTCCTCGCGTGTCGATGG
TCATCGACTTCGCCAAACCTGCCGCCTCCTGTTCAAGACGACGCGAACGCTCCACGGCGGCCGATGGCGC
GGGCAGGGCAGGGGGAGCCAGTTGCACGCTGTCGCGCTCGATCTTGGCCGTAGCTTGCTGGACCATCGAG
CCGACGGACTGGAAGGTTTCGCGGGGCGCACGCATGACGGTGCGGCTTGCGATGGTTTCGGCATCCTCGG
CGGAAAACCCCGCGTCGATCAGTTCTTGCCTGTATGCCTTCCGGTCAAACGTCCGATTCATTCACCCTCC
TTGCGGGATTGCCCCGACTCACGCCGGGGCAATGTGCCCTTATTCCTGATTTGACCCGCCTGGTGCCTTG
GTGTCCAGATAATCCACCTTATCGGCAATGAAGTCGGTCCCGTAGACCGTCTGGCCGTCCTTCTCGTACT
TGGTATTCCGAATCTTGCCCTGCACGAATACCAGCGACCCCTTGCCCAAATACTTGCCGTGGGCCTCGGC
CTGAGAGCCAAAACACTTGATGCGGAAGAAGTCGGTGCGCTCCTGCTTGTCGCCGGCATCGTTGCGCCAC
ATCTAGGATCTGCCAGGAACCGTAAAAAGGCCGCGTTGCTGGCGTTTTTCCATAGGCTCCGCCCCCCTGA
CGAGCATCACAAAAATCGACGCTCAAGTCAGAGGTGGCGAAACCCGACAGGACTATAAAGATACCAGGCG
TTTCCCCCTGGAAGCTCCCTCGTGCGCTCTCCTGTTCCGACCCTGCCGCTTACCGGATACCTGTCCGCCT
TTCTCCCTTCGGGAAGCGTGGCGCTTTCTCATAGCTCACGCTGTAGGTATCTCAGTTCGGTGTAGGTCGT
TCGCTCCAAGCTGGGCTGTGTGCACGAACCCCCCGTTCAGCCCGACCGCTGCGCCTTATCCGGTAACTAT
CGTCTTGAGTCCAACCCGGTAAGACACGACTTATCGCCACTGGCAGCAGCCACTGGTAACAGGATTAGCA
GAGCGAGGTATGTAGGCGGTGCTACAGAGTTCTTGAAGTGGTGGCCTAACTACGGCTACACTAGAAGAAC
AGTATTTGGTATCTGCGCTCTGCTGAAGCCAGTTACCTTCGGAAAAAGAGTTGGTAGCTCTTGATCCGGC
AAACAAACCACCGCTGGTAGCGGTGGTTTTTTTGTTTGCAAGCAGCAGATTACGCGCAGAAAAAAAGGAT
CTCAAGAAGATCCTTTGATCTTTTCTACGGGGTCTGACGCTCAGTGGAACGAAAACTCACGTTAAGGGAT
TTTGGTCATGAGATTATCAAAAAGGATCTTCACCTAGATCCTTTTAAATTAAAAATGAAGTTTTAAATCA
ATCTAAAGTATATATGAGTAAACTTGGTCTGACAGTTACCAATGCTTAATCAGTGAGGCACCTATCTCAG
CGATCTGTCTATTTCGTTCATCCATAGTTGCCTGACTCCCCGTCGTGTAGATAACTACGATACGGGAGGG
CTTACCATCTGGCCCCAGTGCTGCAATGATACCGCGAGAACCACGCTCACCGGCTCCAGATTTATCAGCA
ATAAACCAGCCAGCCGGAAGGGCCGAGCGCAGAAGTGGTCCTGCAACTTTATCCGCCTCCATCCAGTCTA
TTAATTGTTGCCGGGAAGCTAGAGTAAGTAGTTCGCCAGTTAATAGTTTGCGCAACGTTGTTGCCATTGC
TACAGGCATCGTGGTGTCACGCTCGTCGTTTGGTATGGCTTCATTCAGCTCCGGTTCCCAACGATCAAGG
CGAGTTACATGATCCCCCATGTTGTGCAAAAAAGCGGTTAGCTCCTTCGGTCCTCCGATCGTTGTCAGAA
GTAAGTTGGCCGCAGTGTTATCACTCATGGTTATGGCAGCACTGCATAATTCTCTTACTGTCATGCCATC
CGTAAGATGCTTTTCTGTGACTGGTGAGTACTCAACCAAGTCATTCTGAGAATAGTGTATGCGGCGACCG
AGTTGCTCTTGCCCGGCGTCAATACGGGATAATACCGCGCCACATAGCAGAACTTTAAAAGTGCTCATCA
TTGGAAAACGTTCTTCGGGGCGAAAACTCTCAAGGATCTT
Features (pLannotate 1.2.2; 14 found; start..end, strand, type, name):
    157..261     -  promoter       AmpR promoter: bla
    348..979     -  rep_origin     oriV: incP origin of replication
   1071..1095    +  misc_feature   LB T-DNA repeat: left border repeat from nopaline C58 T-DNA
   1281..1626    +  promoter       CaMV 35S promoter: strong constitutive promoter from cauliflower mosaic virus
   1578..1624    +  promoter       minimal CaMV 35S promoter: minimal 35S promoter from cauliflower mosaic virus
   1655..1708    +  misc_feature   TMV Ω: translational enhancer from the tobacco mosaic virus 5'-leader sequence (Gallie et al., 1988)
   1717..4041    +  CDS            DDS: DADIS_PANGI - Also known as DS
   4062..4079    +  CDS            SET1 (fragment): solubility-enhancement tag derived from T7 phage gene 10B
   4114..4288    +  polyA_signal   CaMV poly(A) signal: cauliflower mosaic virus polyadenylation signal
   4333..4357    +  misc_feature   RB T-DNA repeat: right border repeat from nopaline C58 T-DNA
   4469..4489    -  CDS            TetR (fragment): tetracycline resistance regulatory protein; tetR
   4516..5661    -  CDS            trfA: TRFA_ECOLX - Experimental evidence at protein level: Swiss-Prot protein existence level 1. Also involved in plasmid copy number control, promoting intermolecular coupling of protein bound iterons at oriV, which inhibits replication initiation. From Escherichia coli.
   5997..6585    -  rep_origin     ori: high-copy-number ColE1/pMB1/pBR322/pUC origin of replication
   6756..156     -  CDS            AmpR (across the origin): β-lactamase; bla; confers resistance to ampicillin, carbenicillin, and related antibiotics
