[The description below was written by a language model from this plasmid's Addgene catalogue record and pLannotate feature annotations shown in this document.]
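Description:
pEPHS1CB0017 is a Golden Gate/MoClo-style Level 1, Position 1 plant expression plasmid built in the pICH47732 acceptor backbone. It is a binary vector: the transcription unit sits between nopaline-type left and right T-DNA border repeats, so it can be transferred into plant cells by Agrobacterium. The backbone carries two replication systems, a high-copy ColE1/pUC-type origin for propagation in E. coli and the broad-host-range incP oriV with its trfA replication initiator gene, which supports maintenance in Agrobacterium. Selection in bacteria is by ampicillin/carbenicillin resistance through the bla gene and its promoter. No plant selectable marker is annotated within the T-DNA.

The payload is a single expression cassette in which a short CaMV 35S promoter coupled to the tobacco mosaic virus Ω translational enhancer drives a coding sequence from Calendula officinalis named CoTXSS, terminated by the CaMV 35S polyadenylation signal. The coding sequence carries two amino acid substitutions, D385E and H492Q, and its internal BsaI sites were removed by silent mutation to allow assembly; the flanking BsaI cloning sites were destroyed during cloning. Automated annotation labelled this open reading frame by similarity to dammarenediol synthase from Panax ginseng, which is consistent with an oxidosqualene cyclase-type triterpene synthase, although the record does not spell out the enzyme's function. Short annotated SET1 and TetR fragments are probably incidental sequence matches rather than functional parts. The associated work concerns the biosynthesis of anti-inflammatory triterpenoids in Calendula, so this plasmid probably serves to express the mutant enzyme in plants to test the contribution of these residues, either directly or after assembly into multigene Level 2 constructs.
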