Addgene plasmid #227563: pEPHS1CB0017
Purpose: Level 1 - Position 1 with 35S promoter and terminator for plant expression, with mutations in CDS
Depositing lab: Nicola Patron. Depositing organization: Earlham Institute. Publication: Biosynthesis and bioactivity of anti-inflammatory triterpenoids in Calendula officinalis. Golubova D, Salmon M, Su H, Tansley C, Kaithakottil GG, Linsmith G, Schudoma C, Swarbreck D, O'Connell MA, Patron NJ. Nat Commun. 2025 Jul 28;16(1):6941. doi: 10.1038/s41467-025-62269-w. PubMed 40721615.
Backbone
  Vector backbone: pICH47732
  Vector type: Plant Expression
Growth in bacteria
  Bacterial resistance: Ampicillin, 100 μg/mL
  Growth temperature: 37°C
  Growth strain: DH5alpha
  Copy number: High Copy
Gene/Insert
  Gene/Insert name: 35Sshort_TMV_CoTXSS (D385E/H492Q)_35S
  Species: Calendula officinalis
  Mutation: D385E / H492Q, BsaI sites removed by silent mutation
  Promoter: 35Sshort_TMV (pICH51277)
  Cloning method: Restriction Enzyme; 5′ cloning site BsaI (destroyed during cloning); 3′ cloning site BsaI (destroyed during cloning)
Terms and licenses: Academic/Nonprofit Terms; Industry Terms: Not Available to Industry
How to cite: pEPHS1CB0017 was a gift from Nicola Patron (Addgene plasmid # 227563 ; http://n2t.net/addgene:227563 ; RRID:Addgene_227563)
